>Addgene plasmid #216986 | pET26b(modified)-N-Sm | addgene full sequence | sequence record 445886 | Addgene NGS Result
TTGGCGAATGGG
[124 nt withheld, positions 13-136]
C
[91 nt withheld, positions 138-228]
A
[49 nt withheld, positions 230-278]
CCTTTGACGTTGGAGTCCACGTTCTTT
[37 nt withheld, positions 306-342]
ACCCTATCTCGGTCTATTCTTTTGATTTATAAGGGATTTTGCCGATTTCGGCCTATTGGTTAAAAAATGA
GCTGATTTAACAAAAATTTAACGCGAATTTTAACAAAATATTAACGCTTACAATTTAGGTGGCACTTTTC
GGGGAAATGTGCGCGGAACCCCTATTTGTTTATTTTTCTAAATACATTCAAATATGTATCCGCTCATGAA
TTAATTCTTAGAAAAACTCATCGAGCATCAAATGAAACTGCAATTTATTCATATCAGGATTATCAATACC
ATATTTTTGAAAAAGCCGTTTCTGTAATGAAGGAGAAAACTCACCGAGGCAGTTCCATAGGATGGCAAGA
TCCTGGTATCGGTCTGCGATTCCGACTCGTCCAACATCAATACAACCTATTAATTTCCCCTCGTCAAAAA
TAAGGTTATCAAGTGAGAAATCACCATGAGTGACGACTGAATCCGGTGAGAATGGCAAAAGTTTATGCAT
TTCTTTCCAGACTTGTTCAACAGGCCAGCCATTACGCTCGTCATCAAAATCACTCGCATCAACCAAACCG
TTATTCATTCGTGATTGCGCCTGAGCGAGACGAAATACGCGATCGCTGTTAAAAGGACAATTACAAACAG
GAATCGAATGCAACCGGCGCAGGAACACTGCCAGCGCATCAACAATATTTTCACCTGAATCAGGATATTC
TTCTAATACCTGGAATGCTGTTTTCCCGGGGATCGCAGTGGTGAGTAACCATGCATCATCAGGAGTACGG
ATAAAATGCTTGATGGTCGGAAGAGGCATAAATTCCGTCAGCCAGTTTAGTCTGACCATCTCATCTGTAA
CATCATTGGCAACGCTACCTTTGCCATGTTTCAGAAACAACTCTGGCGCATCGGGCTTCCCATACAATCG
ATAGATTGTCGCACCTGATTGCCCGACATTATCGCGAGCCCATTTATACCCATATAAATCAGCATCCATG
TTGGAATTTAATCGCGGCCTAGAGCAAGACGTTTCCCGTTGAATATGGCTCATAACACCCCTTGTATTAC
TGTTTATGTAAGCAGACAGTTTTATTGTTCATGACCAAAATCCCTTAACGTGAGTTTTCGTTCCACTGAG
CGTCAGACCCCGTAGAAAAGATCAAAGGATCTTCTTGAGATCGTTTTGGTCTGCGCGTAATCTCTTGCTC
TGAAAACGAAAAAACCGCCTTGCAGGGCGGTTTTTCGAAGGTTCTCTGAACTACCAACTCTTTGAACCGA
GGTAACTGGCTTGGAGGAGCGCAGTCACCAAAACTTGTCCTTTCAGTTTAGCCTTAACCGGCGCATGACT
TCAAGACTAACTCCTCTAAATCAATTACCAGTGGCTGCTGCCAGTGGTGCTTTTGCATGTCTTTCCGGGT
TGGACTCAAGACGATAGTTACCGGATAAGGCGCAGCGGTCGGACTGAACGGGGGGTTCGTGCATACAGTC
CAGCTTGGAGCGAACTGCCTACCCGGAACTGAGTGTCAGGCGTGGAATGAGACAAACGCGGCCATAACAG
CGGAATGACACCGGTAAACCGAAAGGCAGGAACAGGAGAGCGCACGAGGGAGCCGCCAGGGGGAAACGCC
TGGTATCTTTATAGTCCTGTCGGGTTTCGCCACCACTGATTTGAGCGTCAGATTTCGTGATGCTTGTCAG
GGGGGCGGAGCCTATGGAAAAACGTATGGAAAAACGCCAGCAACGCGGCCTTTTTACGGTTCCTGGCCTT
TTGCTGGCCTTTTGCTCACATGTTCTTTCCTGCGTTATCCCCTGATTCTGTGGATAACCGTATTACCGCC
TTTGAGTGAGCTGATACCGCTCGCCGCAGCCGAACGACCGAGCGCAGCGAGTCAGTGAGCGAGGAAGCGG
AAGAGCGCCTGATGCGGTATTTTCTCCTTACGCATCTGTGCGGTATTTCACACCGCAATGGTGCACTCTC
AGTACAATCTGCTCTGATGCCGCATAGTTAAGCCAGTATACACTCCGCTATCGCTACGTGACTGGGTCAT
GGCTGCGCCCCGACACCCGCCAACACCCGCTGACGCGCCCTGACGGGCTTGTCTGCTCCCGGCATCCGCT
TACAGACAAGCTGTGACCGTCTCCGGGAGCTGCATGTGTCAGAGGTTTTCACCGTCATCACCGAAACGCG
CGAGGCAGCTGCGGTAAAGCTCATCAGCGTGGTCGTGAAGCGATTCACAGATGTCTGCCTGTTCATCCGC
GTCCAGCTCGTTGAGTTTCTCCAGAAGCGTTAATGTCTGGCTTCTGATAAAGCGGGCCATGTTAAGGGCG
GTTTTTTCCTGTTTGGTCACTGATGCCTCCGTGTAAGGGGGATTTCTGTTCATGGGGGTAATGATACCGA
TGAAACGAGAGAGGATGCTCACGATACGGGTTACTGATGATGAACATGCCCGGTTACTGGAACGTTGTGA
GGGTAAACAACTGGCGGTATGGATGCGGCGGGACCAGAGAAAAATCACTCAGGGTCAATGCCAGCGCTTC
GTTAATACAGATGTAGGTGTTCCACAGGGTAGCCAGCAGCATCCTGCGATGCAGATCCGGAACATAATGG
TGCAGGGCGCTGACTTCCGCGTTTCCAGACTTTACGAAACACGGAAACCGAAGACCATTCATGTTGTTGC
TCAGGTCGCAGACGTTTTGCAGCAGCAGTCGCTTCACGTTCGCTCGCGTATCGGTGATTCATTCTGCTAA
CCAGTAAGGCAACCCCGCCAGCCTAGCCGGGTCCTCAACGACAGGAGCACGATCATGCGCACCCGTGGGG
CCGCCATGCCGGCGATAATGGCCTGCTTCTCGCCGAAACGTTTGGTGGCGGGACCAGTGACGAAGGCTTG
AGCGAGGGCGTGCAAGATTCCGAATACCGCAAGCGACAGGCCGATCATCGTCGCGCTCCAGCGAAAGCGG
TCCTCGCCGAAAATGACCCAGAGCGCTGCCGGCACCTGTCCTACGAGTTGCATGATAAAGAAGACAGTCA
TAAGTGCGGCGACGATAGTCATGCCCCGCGCCCACCGGAAGGAGCTGACTGGGTTGAAGGCTCTCAAGGG
CATCGGTCGAGATCCCGGTGCCTAATGAGTGAGCTAACTTACATTAATTGCGTTGCGCTCACTGCCCGCT
TTCCAGTCGGGAAACCTGTCGTGCCAGCTGCATTAATGAATCGGCCAACGCGCGGGGAGAGGCGGTTTGC
GTATTGGGCGCCAGGGTGGTTTTTCTTTTCACCAGTGAGACGGGCAACAGCTGATTGCCCTTCACCGCCT
GGCCCTGAGAGAGTTGCAGCAAGCGGTCCACGCTGGTTTGCCCCAGCAGGCGAAAATCCTGTTTGATGGT
GGTTAACGGCGGGATATAACATGAGCTGTCTTCGGTATCGTCGTATCCCACTACCGAGATATCCGCACCA
ACGCGCAGCCCGGACTCGGTAATGGCGCGCATTGCGCCCAGCGCCATCTGATCGTTGGCAACCAGCATCG
CAGTGGGAACGATGCCCTCATTCAGCATTTGCATGGTTTGTTGAAAACCGGACATGGCACTCCAGTCGCC
TTCCCGTTCCGCTATCGGCTGAATTTGATTGCGAGTGAGATATTTATGCCAGCCAGCCAGACGCAGACGC
GCCGAGACAGAACTTAATGGGCCCGCTAACAGCGCGATTTGCTGGTGACCCAATGCGACCAGATGCTCCA
CGCCCAGTCGCGTACCGTCTTCATGGGAGAAAATAATACTGTTGATGGGTGTCTGGTCAGAGACATCAAG
AAATAACGCCGGAACATTAGTGCAGGCAGCTTCCACAGCAATGGCATCCTGGTCATCCAGCGGATAGTTA
ATGATCAGCCCACTGACGCGTTGCGCGAGAAGATTGTGCACCGCCGCTTTACAGGCTTCGACGCCGCTTC
GTTCTACCATCGACACCACCACGCTGGCACCCAGTTGATCGGCGCGAGATTTAATCGCCGCGACAATTTG
CGACGGCGCGTGCAGGGCCAGACTGGAGGTGGCAACGCCAATCAGCAACGACTGTTTGCCCGCCAGTTGT
TGTGCCACGCGGTTGGGAATGTAATTCAGCTCCGCCATCGCCGCTTCCACTTTTTCCCGCGTTTTCGCAG
AAACGTGGCTGGCCTGGTTCACCACGCGGGAAACGGTCTGATAAGAGACACCGGCATACTCTGCGACATC
GTATAACGTTACTGGTTTCACATTCACCACCCTGAATTGACTCTCTTCCGGGCGCTATCATGCCATACCG
CGAAAGGTTTTGCGCCATTCGATGGTGTCCGGGATCTCGACGCTCTCCCTTATGCGACTCCTGCATTAGG
AAGCAGCCCAGTAGTAGGTTGAGGCCGTTGAGCACCGCCGCCGCAAGGAATGGTGCATGCAAGGAGATGG
CGCCCAACAGTCCCCCGGCCACGGGGCCTGCCACCATACCCACGCCGAAACAAGCGCTCATGAGCCCGAA
GTGGCGAGCCCGATCTTCCCCATCGGTGATGTCGGCGATATAGGCGCCAGCAACCGCACCTGTGGCGCCG
GTGATGCCGGCCACGATGCGTCCGGCGTAGAGGATCGAGATCTCGATCCCGCGAAATTAATACGACTCAC
TATAGGGGAATTGTGAGCGGATAACAATTCCCCTCTAGAAATAATTTTGTTTAACTTTAAGAAGGAGATA
TACATATGACCGTCTTAACAGACAAAAGGAAAAAAGGCAGTGGAGCTTTTATACAAGATGACGAGACAAA
AGAGGTTCTTTCAAGAGCGCTGAGCTATTTAAAATCCGGCTATTCCATTCATTTTACAGGTCCTGCCGGC
GGAGGCAAAACCTCTTTAGCGCGAGCGCTTGCTAAAAAGAGAAAGCGTCCTGTAATGCTGATGCACGGGA
ATCACGAGCTCAACAACAAAGATTTAATTGGCGATTTTACGGGATACACGAGCAAAAAAGTAATCGACCA
GTACGTTCGTTCTGTCTATAAAAAAGATGAACAGGTGAGTGAAAACTGGCAGGATGGCCGATTGCTTGAA
GCTGTAAAAAATGGCTATACGCTGATTTACGACGAATTTACTCGTTCTAAGCCTGCGACGAATAATATCT
TTCTATCGATATTAGAAGAAGGCGTGCTGCCGCTGTATGGAGTAAAAATGACCGATCCTTTTGTGCGCGT
GCATCCCGATTTCCGCGTCATCTTCACAAGCAATCCAGCTGAGTATGCCGGCGTATATGATACGCAAGAT
GCGCTTCTCGACAGGTTAATTACCATGTTTATTGATTATAAAGACATCGACAGAGAGACAGCGATTTTAA
CGGAGAAAACGGACGTAGAAGAAGATGAAGCGCGCACAATTGTAACGCTCGTAGCAAACGTGCGAAACCG
CTCTGGAGACGAAAACAGCAGCGGACTTAGCCTGCGGGCTTCGCTTATGATCGCTACCCTTGCCACGCAG
CAAGACATTCCTATCGATGGAAGTGACGAAGATTTTCAAACGTTATGTATCGATATTTTGCATCATCCGC
TTACCAAATGTTTGGATGAAGAAAATGCAAAAAGCAAAGCCGAAAAAATCATTTTAGAAGAATGTAAGAA
TATAGACACTGAAGAAAAGGTTTCTCAAGGCAGTTCAGGTGGTGGCGGGAGCGGAGGTGGAGGCTCGAGC
GGTGTGACCGGCTACCGGCTGTTCGAGGAGATTCTGTGAGGCTGTTTTGGCGGATGAGAGAAGATTGAGA
TCCGGCTGCTAACAAAGCCCGAAAGGAAGCTGAGTTGGCTGCTGCCACCGCTGAGCAATAACTAGCATAA
CCCCTTGGGGCCTCTAAACGGGTCTTGAGGGGTTTTTTGCTGAAAGGAGGAACTATATCCGGA
Features (pLannotate 1.2.2; 18 found; start..end, strand, type, name):
     13..441     +  rep_origin     f1 ori (sequence partly withheld): f1 bacteriophage origin of replication; arrow indicates direction of (+) strand synthesis
    494..551     +  promoter       AmpR promoter (fragment): bla
    560..1375    -  CDS            KanR: aminoglycoside phosphotransferase; aph(3')-Ia; confers resistance to kanamycin in bacteria or G418 (Geneticin®) in eukaryotes
   1497..2042    +  rep_origin     p15A ori: Plasmids containing the medium-copy-number p15A origin of replication can be propagated in E. coli cells that contain a second plasmid with the ColE1 origin.
   2102..2235    +  rep_origin     RSF ori (fragment): Plasmids containing the RSF 1030 origin of replication can be propagated in E. coli cells that contain additional plasmids with compatible origins.
   2240..2379    -  misc_feature   bom: basis of mobility region from pBR322
   2481..2672    -  CDS            rop: Rop protein, which maintains plasmids at low copy number; rop
   2689..3069    +  CDS            YPB1_ECOLX: Protein predicted: Swiss-Prot protein existence level 4. From Escherichia coli.
   3141..3432    -  CDS            TcR (fragment): tetracycline efflux protein; tet; confers resistance to tetracycline
   3447..3468    -  protein_bind   CAP binding site: CAP binding activates transcription in the presence of cAMP. E. coli catabolite activator protein
   3481..4563    -  CDS            lacI: lac repressor; lacI; The lac repressor binds to the lac operator to inhibit transcription in E. coli. This inhibition can be relieved by adding lactose or isopropyl-β-D-thiogalactopyranoside (IPTG).
   4564..4641    -  promoter       lacI promoter: lacI
   4649..4928    -  CDS            TcR (fragment): tetracycline efflux protein; tet; confers resistance to tetracycline
   4950..4968    +  promoter       T7 promoter: promoter for bacteriophage T7 RNA polymerase
   4969..4993    +  protein_bind   lac operator: The lac repressor binds to the lac operator to inhibit transcription in E. coli. This inhibition can be relieved by adding lactose or isopropyl-β-D-thiogalactopyranoside (IPTG). lac repressor encoded by lacI
   5008..5030    +  RBS            RBS: efficient ribosome binding site from bacteriophage T7 gene 10 (Olins and Rangwala, 1989)
   6087..6136    +  CDS            SET1 (fragment): solubility-enhancement tag derived from T7 phage gene 10B
   6144..6191    +  terminator     T7 terminator: transcription terminator for bacteriophage T7 RNA polymerase
