[The description below was written by a language model from this plasmid's Addgene catalogue record and pLannotate feature annotations shown in this document.]
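Description:
pET26b(modified)-N-Sm is a bacterial expression plasmid of about 6.2 kb built on a modified pET26b backbone for producing the gas vesicle protein GvpN from Priestia megaterium, fused through a synthetic linker to the SmallBiT fragment of split NanoLuc luciferase at its C terminus. Selection is by kanamycin, conferred by an aminoglycoside phosphotransferase gene. The "modified" designation appears to reflect the replication region: the feature table annotates a p15A origin in place of the usual pBR322-type origin, next to a short fragment scored as RSF origin and the pBR322-derived bom and rop elements. This is consistent with the low copy number recorded, and p15A allows coexistence with a ColE1-type plasmid. An f1 origin and leftover tetracycline-resistance gene fragments are also detected as backbone remnants.

Expression follows the standard pET arrangement. A T7 promoter with an adjacent lac operator and the T7 gene 10 ribosome binding site drives the insert, a T7 terminator closes the unit, and a plasmid-borne lacI gene supplies repressor, so transcription requires a host providing T7 RNA polymerase and is inducible with IPTG. The GvpN-linker-SmallBiT coding sequence itself was not annotated by the automated tool but presumably occupies the roughly 1 kb gap between the RBS and the terminator. A short hit to a T7 gene 10-derived solubility tag just before the terminator is probably a backbone sequence match rather than a functional tag.

SmallBiT is a short peptide that reconstitutes luciferase activity only when brought close to its LargeBiT partner. The construct therefore serves as one half of a split-luciferase complementation assay, co-expressed with LargeBiT-tagged partners to test protein-protein interactions among gas vesicle assembly proteins.
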