Addgene plasmid #216986: pET26b(modified)-N-Sm
Purpose: Expression of GvpN-Linker-Small BiT
Depositing lab: George Lu. Depositing organization: Rice University. Publication: Elucidating the assembly of gas vesicles by systematic protein-protein interaction analysis. Iburg M, Anderson AP, Wong VT, Anton ED, He A, Lu GJ. EMBO J. 2024 Oct;43(19):4156-4172. doi: 10.1038/s44318-024-00178-2. Epub 2024 Sep 3. PubMed 39227754.
Backbone
  Vector backbone: pET26b
  Vector type: Bacterial Expression
Growth in bacteria
  Bacterial resistance: Kanamycin, 50 μg/mL
  Growth temperature: 30°C
  Growth strain: DH5alpha
  Copy number: Low Copy
Gene/Insert
  Gene/Insert name: GvpN-Linker-Small BiT
  Species: Synthetic; Priestia megaterium
  Tag / fusion protein: Split Nanoluciferase SmallBiT (C terminal on insert)
  Cloning method: Gibson Cloning
Terms and licenses: Academic/Nonprofit Terms; Industry Terms: Not Available to Industry
Depositor comments: Please visit https://www.biorxiv.org/content/10.1101/2023.07.23.550228v1 for bioRxiv preprint.
How to cite: pET26b(modified)-N-Sm was a gift from George Lu (Addgene plasmid # 216986 ; http://n2t.net/addgene:216986 ; RRID:Addgene_216986)
